>Addgene plasmid #147699 | pAc5.1B-EGFP-DmNot2-del429-453-dsRNAres_U | depositor full sequence | sequence record 290146 | Full Sequence
CTTCAAGGAATTAATTCTATATTCTAAAAACACAAATGATACTTCTAAAAAAAATCATGAATGGCATCAA
CTCTGAATCAAATCTTTGCAGATGCACCTACTTCTCATTTCCACTGTCACATCATTTTTCCAGATCTCGC
TGCCTGTTATGTGGCCCACAAACCAAGACACGTTTTATGGCCATTAAAGCTGGCTGATCGTCGCCAAACA
CCAAATACATATCAATATGTACATTCGAGAAAGAAGCGATCAAAGAAGCGTCTTCGGGCGAGTAGGAGAA
TGCGGAGGAGAAGGAGAACGAGCTGATCTAGTATCTCTCCACAATCCAATGCCAACTGACCAACTGGCCA
TATTCGGAGCAATTTGAAGCCAATTTCCATCGCCTGGCGATCGCTCCATTCTTGGCTATATGTTTTTCAC
CGTTCCCGGGGCCATTTTCAAAGACTCGTCGGTAAGATAAGATTGTGTCACTCGCTGTCTCTCTTCATTT
GTCGAAGAATGCTGAGGAATTTCGCGATGACGTCGGCGAGTATTTTGAAGAATGAGAATAATTTGTATTT
ATACGAAAATCAGTTAGTGGAATTTTCTACAAAAACATGTTATCTATAGATAATTTTGTTGCAAAATATG
TTGACTATGACAAAGATTGTATGTATATACCTTTAATGTATTCTCATTTTCTTATGTATTTATAATGGCA
ATGATGATACTGATGATATTTTAAGATGATGCCAGACCACAGGCTGATTTCTGCGTCTTTTGCCGAACGC
AGTGCATGTGCGGTTGTTGTTTTTTGGAATAGTTTCAATTTTCGGACTGTCCGCTTTGATTTCAGTTTCT
TGGCTTATTCAAAAAGCAAAGTAAAGCCAAAAAAGCGAGATGGCAATACCAAATGCGGCAAAACGGTAGT
GGAAGGAAAGGGGTGCGGGGCAGCGGAAGGAAGGGTGGGGCGGGGCGTGGCGGGGTCTGTGGCTGGGCGC
GACGTCACCGACGTTGGAGCCACTCCTTTGACCATGTGTGCGTGTGTGTATTATTCGTGTCTCGCCACTC
GCCGGTTGTTTTTTTCTTTTTATCTCGCTCTCTCTAGCGCCATCTCGTACGCATGCTCAACGCACCGCAT
GTTGCCGTGTCCTTTATGCGTCATTTTGGCTCGAAATAGGCAATTATTTAAACAAAGATTAGTCAACGAA
AACGCTAAAATAAATAAGTCTACAATATGGTTACTTATTGCCATGTGTGTGCAGCCAACGATAGCAACAA
AAGCAACAACACAGTGGCTTTCCCTCTTTCACTTTTTGTTTGCAAGCGCGTGCGAGCAAGACGGCACGAC
CGGCAAACGCAATTACGCTGACAAAGAGCAGACGAAGTTTTGGCCGAAAAACATCAAGGCGCCTGATACG
AATGCATTTGCAATAACAATTGCGATATTTAATATTGTTTATGAAGCTGTTTGACTTCAAAACACACAAA
AAAAAAAATAAAACAAATTATTTGAAAGAGAATTAGGAATCGGACAGCTTATCGTTACGGGCTAACAGCA
CACCGAGACGAAATAGCTTACCTGACGTCACAGCCTCTGGAAGAACTGCCGCCAAGCAGAGAGAGAGAGA
AAAAGAGGGAGAGCAGCTTAGACCGCATGTGCTTGTGTGTGAGGCGTCTCTCTCTTCGTCTCCTGTTTGC
GCAAACGCATAGACTGCACTGAGAAAATCGATTACCTATTTTTTATGAATGAATATTTGCACTATTACTA
TTCAAAACTATTAAGATAGCAATCACATTCAATAGCCAAATACTATACCACCTGAGCGATGCAACGAAAT
GATCAATTTGAGCAAAAATGCTGCATATTTAGGACGGCATCATTATAGAAATGCTTCTTGCTGTGTACTT
TTCTCTCGTCTGGCAGCTGTTTCGCCGTTATTGTTAAAACCGGCTTAAGTTAGGTGTGTTTTCTACGACT
AGTGATGCCCCTACTAGAAGATGTGTGTTGCACAAATGTCCCTGAATAACCAATTTGAAGTGCAGATAGC
AGTAAACGTAAGCTAATATGAATATTATTTAACTGTAATGTTTTAATATCGCTGGACATTACTAATAAAC
CCACTATAAACACATGTACATATGTATGTTTTGGCATACAATGAGTAGTTGGGGAAAAAATGTGTAAAAG
CACCGTGACCATCACAGCATAAAGATAACCAGCTGAAGTATCGAATATGAGTAACCCCCAAATTGAATCA
CATGCCGCAACTGATAGGACCCATGGAAGTACACTCTTCATGGCGATATACAAGACACACACAAGCACGA
ACACCCAGTTGCGGAGGAAATTCTCCGTAAATGAAAACCCAATCGGCGAACAATTCATACCCATATATGG
TAAAAGTTTTGAACGCGACTTGAGAGCGGAGAGCATTGCGGCTGATAAGGTTTTAGCGCTAAGCGGGCTT
TATAAAACGGGCTGCGGGACCAGTTTTCATATCACTACCGTTTGAGTTCTTGTGCTGTGTGGATACTCCT
CCCGACACAAAGCCGCTCCATCAGCCAGCAGTCGTCTAATCCAGAGACCCCGGATCGGGGTACCAACATG
GTGAGCAAGGGCGAGGAGCTGTTCACCGGGGTGGTGCCCATCCTGGTCGAGCTGGACGGCGACGTAAACG
GCCACAAGTTCAGCGTGTCCGGCGAGGGCGAGGGCGATGCCACCTACGGCAAGCTGACCCTGAAGTTCAT
CTGCACCACCGGCAAGCTGCCCGTGCCCTGGCCCACCCTCGTGACCACCCTGACCTACGGCGTGCAGTGC
TTCAGCCGCTACCCCGACCACATGAAGCAGCACGACTTCTTCAAGTCCGCCATGCCCGAAGGCTACGTCC
AGGAGCGCACCATCTTCTTCAAGGACGACGGCAACTACAAGACCCGCGCCGAGGTGAAGTTCGAGGGCGA
CACCCTGGTGAACCGCATCGAGCTGAAGGGCATCGACTTCAAGGAGGACGGCAACATCCTGGGGCACAAG
CTGGAGTACAACTACAACAGCCACAACGTCTATATCATGGCCGACAAGCAGAAGAACGGCATCAAGGTGA
ACTTCAAGATCCGCCACAACATCGAGGACGGCAGCGTGCAGCTCGCCGACCACTACCAGCAGAACACCCC
CATCGGCGACGGCCCCGTGCTGCTGCCCGACAACCACTACCTGAGCACCCAGTCCGCCCTGAGCAAAGAC
CCCAACGAGAAGCGCGATCACATGGTCCTGCTGGAGTTCGTGACCGCCGCCGGGATCACTCTCGGCATGG
ACGAGCTGTACAAGCCAAGCTTGATGGCGAATTTAAATTTTCAACAACCCCCGAGAAGTATAGCGAACGC
GGCGTTAGCTGGCCGGACAACAGGCGGATTCGGTGGTAGCTCCCTGGCTGGCCATGTGACGCCCACGTCG
GGCATGTTTCAAACCGACTTCGCCAACTCCTATCCAGGAACGGCGAACTACGGACAGGCGCCGCAGCAGC
AGCAACAACAGCAGCAGCAGCCCCAACTGTCGCCGAACCGGAATGCCCAGCTGTCGGTCGGCGGACCCGC
CATCTCGAGCGGCAACCGCAACGCCAACCTCTTCGGCCAGCGTCAGTTTGTGGAGCGGCGAGCCATGCAA
GGATTGGGCAGTGGCCCCATGTCGAACATGGGCAACTTCATGCAGACGGGTCGCGGCGGCTACGGAACGG
GCGGAGGCGGTGGCGGTCCTTTGAATAACTTCCACGTGTTCGGCGGCGGCGGTGGTAGCGACACCTCCAC
GCCTGCCCTGCTCGATCCCACGGAGTTCCCCTCCTTGACCAACGCTCGTGGACAAAATGATCAAACGTTG
CCGCAGTCCAACCCCTTGCAACCCCCCGGATCCAAGCCGTACGGAAACTTTTTCACGTCATTCGGAATGG
TCAAACAGCCCACCAGTGAACAGAGCGAATTTACCATGTCAAATGAAGATTTTCCAGCCCTTCCCGGAAC
GCAGAATTCCGATGGAACGACCAATGCCGTCGGTTCCGTGGCTGGCACGGGCGGAAGCGGCGGAGCTAGC
ACGGAAAATCATCTGGATGGAACCGAGAAACCCATGAACTCCATCGTCGTGTCCGGCAGTGCCTCCGGAT
CCTCCGGAAGCAATGTGGGAGTCGTCGGAGGAAACGGACTGGGAGCTGTCGGATCGGGAATTGGTGGACT
GGCGGTCGGAGGAGGAGGCGGCGCGGGATCCAGTGGCGGAGGCGGCGTGGGAGGAAACGCGGCTTCCGGA
GTCGTGGGAGGTAGCCACGTTGGCTTGGTCGGATCGAATTCCGGAATCGGAGGAGTGAATTCCGTTCCGA
ATTCCAACGCTATGATGGGAGTTGGAGGAGGATTGGGTTCGGGCTCCGGATCCTCAGGTTCCGGCGCCGG
AGGAGAACACTTGAATGACAACAGCTCCAATGACAAGCTCGTTAAATCCGGAGTCCAGACATCCCCGGAC
GGTAAAGTGACGAATATTCCGGCCACGATGGTCAATAATCAATTTGGAATGGTCGGATTGTTGACCTTTA
TCCGCGCGGCGGAGACCGACCCGAACTTGGTCACCTTGAGCTTGGGTGCACAGCCCTGCAGAGCACAAGA
CGTTGAGTTCAACGTGCCACCCGAATATCTGATTAACTTTGCGATAAGAGACAAACTAACAGCGCCGGTA
CTGAAAAAGCTGCAAGAAGACCTGCTCTTTTTCCTTTTTTACACGAACATCGGCGATATGATGCAATTGA
TGGCAGCTGCTGAATTGCATAGTCGCGAGTGGCGATACCACGTGGAGGAGAAAATATGGATAACTCGAAT
TCCTGGCATTGATCAATATGAAAAAAATGGTACAAAAGAGCGCGGCACCTTCTACTACTTTGATGCGCAA
AGTTGGAAACGTTTGTCCAAGGTTTTCCAAATAGATCCCGAGAAATTAGATAAATGTCCCAATATAAGTG
CGTTTATGAATGGACAGTCTGTATAATCTAGAGGGCCCGCGGTTCGAAGGTAAGCCTATCCCTAACCCTC
TCCTCGGTCTCGATTCTACGCGTACCGGTCATCATCACCATCACCATTGAGTTTAAACCCGCTGATCAGC
CTCGACTGTGCCTTCTAAGGCCTGAGCTCGCTGATCAGCCTCGATCGAGGATCCAGACATGATAAGATAC
ATTGATGAGTTTGGACAAACCACAACTAGAATGCAGTGAAAAAAATGCTTTATTTGTGAAATTTGTGATG
CTATTGCTTTATTTGTAACCATTATAAGCTGCAATAAACAAGTTAACAACAACAATTGCATTCATTTTAT
GTTTCAGGTTCAGGGGGAGGTGTGGGAGGTTTTTTAAAGCAAGTAAAACCTCTACAAATGTGGTATGGCT
GATTATGATCAGTCGACCGATGCCCTTGAGAGCCTTCAACCCAGTCAGCTCCTTCCGGTGGGCGCGGGGC
ATGACTATCGTCGCCGCACTTATGACTGTCTTCTTTATCATGCAACTCGTAGGACAGGTGCCGGCAGCGC
TCTGGGTCATTTTCGGCGAGGACCGCTTTCGCTGGAGCGCGACGATGATCGGCCTGTCGCTTGCGGTATT
CGGAATCTTGCACGCCCTCGCTCAAGCCTTCGTCACTGGTCCCGCCACCAAACGTTTCGGCGAGAAGCAG
GCCATTATCGCCGGCATGGCGGCCGACGCGCTGGGCTACGTCTTGCTGGCGTTCGCGACGCGAGGCTGGA
TGGCCTTCCCCATTATGATTCTTCTCGCTTCCGGCGGCATCGGGATGCCCGCGTTGCAGGCCATGCTGTC
CAGGCAGGTAGATGACGACCATCAGGGACAGCTTCAAGGATCGCTCGCGGCTCTTACCAGCCAGCAAAAG
GCCAGGAACCGTAAAAAGGCCGCGTTGCTGGCGTTTTTCCATAGGCTCCGCCCCCCTGACGAGCATCACA
AAAATCGACGCTCAAGTCAGAGGTGGCGAAACCCGACAGGACTATAAAGATACCAGGCGTTTCCCCCTGG
AAGCTCCCTCGTGCGCTCTCCTGTTCCGACCCTGCCGCTTACCGGATACCTGTCCGCCTTTCTCCCTTCG
GGAAGCGTGGCGCTTTCTCAATGCTCACGCTGTAGGTATCTCAGTTCGGTGTAGGTCGTTCGCTCCAAGC
TGGGCTGTGTGCACGAACCCCCCGTTCAGCCCGACCGCTGCGCCTTATCCGGTAACTATCGTCTTGAGTC
CAACCCGGTAAGACACGACTTATCGCCACTGGCAGCAGCCACTGGTAACAGGATTAGCAGAGCGAGGTAT
GTAGGCGGTGCTACAGAGTTCTTGAAGTGGTGGCCTAACTACGGCTACACTAGAAGGACAGTATTTGGTA
TCTGCGCTCTGCTGAAGCCAGTTACCTTCGGAAAAAGAGTTGGTAGCTCTTGATCCGGCAAACAAACCAC
CGCTGGTAGCGGTGGTTTTTTTGTTTGCAAGCAGCAGATTACGCGCAGAAAAAAAGGATCTCAAGAAGAT
CCTTTGATCTTTTCTACGGGGTCTGACGCTCAGTGGAACGAAAACTCACGTTAAGGGATTTTGGTCATGA
GATTATCAAAAAGGATCTTCACCTAGATCCTTTTAAATTAAAAATGAAGTTTTAAATCAATCTAAAGTAT
ATATGAGTAAACTTGGTCTGACAGTTACCAATGCTTAATCAGTGAGGCACCTATCTCAGCGATCTGTCTA
TTTCGTTCATCCATAGTTGCCTGACTCCCCGTCGTGTAGATAACTACGATACGGGAGGGCTTACCATCTG
GCCCCAGTGCTGCAATGATACCGCGAGACCCACGCTCACCGGCTCCAGATTTATCAGCAATAAACCAGCC
AGCCGGAAGGGCCGAGCGCAGAAGTGGTCCTGCAACTTTATCCGCCTCCATCCAGTCTATTAATTGTTGC
CGGGAAGCTAGAGTAAGTAGTTCGCCAGTTAATAGTTTGCGCAACGTTGTTGCCATTGCTGCAGGCATCG
TGGTGTCACGCTCGTCGTTTGGTATGGCTTCATTCAGCTCCGGTTCCCAACGATCAAGGCGAGTTACATG
ATCCCCCATGTTGTGCAAAAAAGCGGTTAGCTCCTTCGGTCCTCCGATCGTTGTCAGAAGTAAGTTGGCC
GCAGTGTTATCACTCATGGTTATGGCAGCACTGCATAATTCTCTTACTGTCATGCCATCCGTAAGATGCT
TTTCTGTGACTGGTGAGTACTCAACCAAGTCATTCTGAGAATAGTGTATGCGGCGACCGAGTTGCTCTTG
CCCGGCGTCAACACGGGATAATACCGCGCCACATAGCAGAACTTTAAAAGTGCTCATCATTGGAAAACGT
TCTTCGGGGCGAAAACTCTCAAGGATCTTACCGCTGTTGAGATCCAGTTCGATGTAACCCACTCGTGCAC
CCAACTGATCTTCAGCATCTTTTACTTTCACCAGCGTTTCTGGGTGAGCAAAAACAGGAAGGCAAAATGC
CGCAAAAAAGGGAATAAGGGCGACACGGAAATGTTGAATACTCATACTCTTCCTTTTTCAATATTATTGA
AGCATTTATCAGGGTTATTGTCTCATGAGCGGATACATATTTGAATGTATTTAGAAAAATAAACAAATAG
GGGTTCCGCGCACATTTCCCCGAAAAGTGCCACCTGACGTCTAAGAAACCATTATTATCATGACATTAAC
CTATAAAAATAGGCGTATCACGAGGCCCTTTCGT
Features (pLannotate 1.2.2; 10 found; start..end, strand, type, name):
     56..2568    +  promoter       Ac5 promoter: Drosophila melanogaster actin 5C promoter
   2588..3304    +  CDS            EGFP: EGFP is a basic (constitutively fluorescent) green fluorescent protein published in 1996, derived from Aequorea victoria. It is reported to be a rapidly-maturing weak dimer with moderate acid sensitivity.
   3314..4993    +  CDS            Rga: RGA_DROME - Also known as Not2 From Drosophila melanogaster (Fruit fly).
   5019..5060    +  CDS            V5 tag: epitope tag from simian virus 5
   5160..5294    -  polyA_signal   SV40 poly(A) signal: SV40 polyadenylation signal
   5317..5401    -  CDS            large T antigen (fragment): large T antigen from SV40 (simian virus 40)
   5402..5872    +  CDS            TcR (fragment): tetracycline efflux protein; tet; confers resistance to tetracycline
   5916..6504    -  rep_origin     ori: high-copy-number ColE1/pMB1/pBR322/pUC origin of replication
   6675..7535    -  CDS            AmpR: β-lactamase; bla; confers resistance to ampicillin, carbenicillin, and related antibiotics
   7536..7640    -  promoter       AmpR promoter: bla
