[The description below was written by a language model from this plasmid's Addgene catalogue record and pLannotate feature annotations shown in this document.]
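Description:
pAc5.1B-EGFP-DmNot2-del429-453-dsRNAres_U is a 7.7 kb insect expression plasmid for producing a GFP-tagged mutant of the Drosophila melanogaster CCR4-NOT subunit Not2 (Regena, Rga). The catalogue lists the backbone as unknown, although the name and the annotated parts point to a pAc5.1-type vector. In bacteria it is maintained through a ColE1/pUC-type origin and selected with ampicillin via the β-lactamase gene and its own promoter. The repository lists it as low copy even though the origin is annotated as a high-copy type. Short fragments of a tetracycline resistance gene and of SV40 large T antigen are also annotated; these appear to be non-functional backbone remnants. No marker for selection in insect cells is annotated, so the plasmid appears suited to transient transfection.

Expression is driven by the constitutive Drosophila actin 5C promoter. This is followed by an EGFP coding sequence placed directly upstream of the Rga/Not2 open reading frame, giving an N-terminal fluorescent fusion. An SV40 polyadenylation signal lies downstream of the cassette. A V5 epitope sequence lies downstream of the insert, but the record does not say whether it is read in frame or cut off by a stop codon. According to the name, the Not2 insert lacks residues 429–453 and is dsRNA-resistant, which implies a recoded sequence that escapes RNAi directed against the endogenous transcript. The record does not detail these changes.

This design fits knockdown-and-complementation experiments in cultured Drosophila cells, in which endogenous Not2 is depleted and the deletion mutant is tested for rescue, localisation or interaction with partner proteins. The associated work concerns the structure and assembly of the NOT module of the CCR4-NOT complex. The depositor's sequence may be theoretical rather than fully verified.
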