Addgene plasmid #147699: pAc5.1B-EGFP-DmNot2-del429-453-dsRNAres_U
Purpose: Insect Expression of DmNot2-del429-453-dsRNAres
Depositing lab: Elisa Izaurralde. Depositing organization: Max Planck Institute for Developmental Biology. Publication: Structure and assembly of the NOT module of the human CCR4-NOT complex. Boland A, Chen Y, Raisch T, Jonas S, Kuzuoglu-Ozturk D, Wohlbold L, Weichenrieder O, Izaurralde E. Nat Struct Mol Biol. 2013 Nov;20(11):1289-97. doi: 10.1038/nsmb.2681. Epub 2013 Oct 13. PubMed 24121232.
Backbone
  Vector backbone: Unknown
  Vector type: Insect Expression
Growth in bacteria
  Bacterial resistance: Ampicillin, 100 μg/mL
  Growth temperature: 37°C
  Growth strain: DH5alpha
  Copy number: Low Copy
Gene/Insert
  Gene/Insert name: DmNot2-del429-453-dsRNAres (alt names: regena (rga); CG2138, CG2161)
  Species: D. melanogaster (fly)
  Entrez Gene: Rga (a.k.a. Dmel_CG2161, CG2138, CG2161, Dmel\CG2161, NOT2, Not2, RGA, l(3)03834, not2)
  Cloning method: Unknown
Terms and licenses: Academic/Nonprofit Terms; Industry Terms: Not Available to Industry
Depositor comments: ORF extracted from NCBI NM_169080.1. Plasmids from this collection were made available to the research community and donated after the lab closed. Please note that the sequence provided by the depositing laboratory may be theoretical/predicted or based on Sanger sequencing results. There may be discrepancies between sequencing results obtained by Addgene and the depositor sequence. If an Addgene verified sequence is not available, please contact before placing your order to request that our lab fully sequence the plasmid.
How to cite: pAc5.1B-EGFP-DmNot2-del429-453-dsRNAres_U was a gift from Elisa Izaurralde (Addgene plasmid # 147699 ; http://n2t.net/addgene:147699 ; RRID:Addgene_147699)
